Addgene plasmid #26600: pBS-germinal histone H4
Depositing lab: Phillip Newmark. Depositing organization: University of Illinois at Urbana-Champaign. Publication: nanos function is essential for development and regeneration of planarian germ cells. Wang Y, Zayas RM, Guo T, Newmark PA. Proc Natl Acad Sci U S A. 2007 Apr 3. 104(14):5901-6. 10.1073/pnas.0609708104 PubMed 17376870.
Backbone
  Vector backbone: pBluescript SKII (+)
  Backbone size w/o insert (bp): 3000
Growth in bacteria
  Bacterial resistance: Ampicillin, 100 μg/mL
  Growth temperature: 37°C
  Growth strain: DH5alpha
  Copy number: High Copy
Gene/Insert
  Gene/Insert name: germinal histone H4
  Species: S. mediterranea (planarian)
  Insert size (bp): 926
  GenBank ID: DN306099
  Cloning method: Restriction Enzyme; 5′ cloning site EcoRI (not destroyed); 3′ cloning site NotI (not destroyed)
  Sequencing primers: 5′ T7; 3′ T3
Terms and licenses: Academic/Nonprofit Terms; Industry Terms: Not Available to Industry
Depositor comments: Addgene's quality control sequence has minor discrepancies with the provided depositor's sequence; these do not affect plasmid function.
How to cite: pBS-germinal histone H4 was a gift from Phillip Newmark (Addgene plasmid # 26600 ; http://n2t.net/addgene:26600 ; RRID:Addgene_26600)
