[The description below was written by a language model from this plasmid's Addgene catalogue record.]
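Description:
pBS-germinal histone H4 is a bacterial cloning plasmid built on the pBluescript II SK(+) phagemid backbone (about 3 kb), carrying a 926 bp cDNA fragment of the germinal histone H4 gene from the planarian Schmidtea mediterranea. It is maintained in E. coli as a high-copy plasmid and selected with ampicillin. The insert was placed in the polylinker by restriction cloning between EcoRI at the 5′ end and NotI at the 3′ end, and both sites remain intact, so the fragment can be excised or moved to another vector. No feature table accompanies the record. As a standard pBluescript derivative, the backbone would be expected to have a pUC-type origin, an f1 origin for single-stranded DNA rescue and the beta-lactamase gene, but these are not individually listed.

The record lists T7 and T3 as the sequencing primers flanking the insert, consistent with the opposing phage promoters that bracket the pBluescript polylinker. This arrangement allows in vitro transcription of either strand of the cloned cDNA, which is the usual way such clones are used to make sense or antisense riboprobes for in situ hybridization, or templates for double-stranded RNA. The record does not explicitly state the intended use or which promoter yields the antisense strand. The associated publication concerns nanos function in the development and regeneration of planarian germ cells, which suggests that this clone served as a germ cell marker in that work. There is no eukaryotic promoter, tag or reporter described, so the plasmid is not an expression construct. The depositor notes minor discrepancies between the repository's quality-control sequence and the depositor's sequence, which are reported not to affect function.
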