>Addgene plasmid #26600 | pBS-germinal histone H4 | depositor partial sequence | sequence record 12604 | Author sequence
TAGGAAAAGGTGGAGCAAAGCGTCACAGAAAAGTTCCTCT
[239 nt withheld, positions 41-279]
TAAATAACACTTTCATATTTGTGAATGTTTTAGCGGCCCTCTTTAGGGCCACAAATGTTGATTGTGTTCT
CAACTGTCACTGTGAATTTCCATTTGACGATTTTCTATTTCATGAGTGATGCAATTTGACTTTATTCTTT
TGATATACTTGTCAGACTAGGGATGTATGTTGTTAGTAACGTGATTTGTCTCGCATTATATTTATTGCGA
GCTTAAGTACCCTTCTATGGGTCGATTATTTATTTGCGACAGTTACATATTTTTCAATTGGAGTTGATTT
TTCAAACAAATGACTAATAGGACTAAACAAAGGTCCAATAGCTGTTCAATATTTTTGCGGTATTAAAAGA
GGTCTTTTATATTTCTATGAAGATCCATTTTAATCAAGCGATGTAATAATAGAAAGAATTTAGCGGTTTT
ACAAGAAAATAAGTTGGACCTTGAGAGTGTCCGGTTTCTCAGTAGATAATGCTGCTGTCAATTTTGGGAA
GAATATTGTGTTGATTGTGTTCTCATCTGTCACTCTGAATTTCCATTTGACGGTTTTCTATTATGGTATA
TTGTATTTGCATTTTTCTGTGACATAATTCTATGTTTGAATAGAATTAAATGCTTAAAGGTCCTAAAAAA
AAAAAAAAAAAATGCGA
