>Addgene plasmid #26600 | pBS-germinal histone H4 | addgene partial sequence | sequence record 32811 | 26600 with T7
CGACGGTATCGATAAGCTTGATATCGAATTCCATTGTGTTGGGGAGGAAAAGGATTAGGAAAAGGTGGAG
CAAAG
[258 nt withheld, positions 76-333]
TAAATAACACTTTCATATTTGTGAATGTTTTAGCGGCCCTCTTTAGGGCCACAAATGTTGATTGTGTTCT
CAACTGTCACTGTGAATTTCCATTTGACGATTTTCTATTTCATGAGTGATGCAATTTGACTTTATTCTTT
TGATATACTTGTCAGACTAGGGATGTATGTTGTTAGTAACGTGATTTGTCTCGCATTATATTTATTGCGA
GCTTAAGTACCCTTCTATGGGTCGATTATTTATTTGCGACAGTTACATATTTTTCAATTGGAGTTGATTT
TTCAAACAAATGACTAATAGGACTAAACAAAGGTCCAATAGCTGTTCAATATTTTTGCGGTATTAAAAGA
GGTCTTTTATATTTCTATGAAGATCCATTTTAATCAAGCGATGTAATAATAGAAAGAATTTAGCGGTTTT
ACAAGAAAATAAGTTGGACCTTGAGAGTGTCCGGTTTCTCAGTAGATAATGCTGCTGTCAATTTTGGGAA
GAATATTGTGTTGATTGTGTTCTCATCTGTCACTCTGAATTTCCATTTGACGGTTTTCTATTATGGTATA
TTGTATTTGCATTTTTCTGTGACATAATTCTATGTTTGAATAGAATTAAATGA
